>Addgene plasmid #122254 | BSP609 | depositor full sequence | sequence record 233243 | BSP609 sequence 10431 bps
TGAGCCAATTTATCCAAGTCCTTGTAAAAAGTATTCGAAAATTGTTAACGGATAAAATGTTTATTATAAT
ATCAAAAACAATTTGTCAGTTGACCACTTTTTGATATATTTGACAGAAACCGGGATGAATTGGCTCAAAG
TTAGGGCGCCCTTCTATTACAGGGTTTCTGATAACAAACCGGTTATTAACTCCCAACAAGGGATGATTTC
AATTCATCATGCTCAAATTGACCCAAATTAAGTTACATGACAAATTCATCGCCCTTTTCAACTCTTCTTG
GCTCATCATCTGTTATTCTGTTCCTATTCTGTCTGCACCCTATACCCCTTTGCATACTCTCTCGTCATTC
CTTTCTTGGATAGTGTCTTCTTCTCCCCAGCTCTGCTACTTCTATGACTTGCGCCCGCTGCTTTTCCGCT
CGTTCCTCTCCTCTCTGACGTCTTCTTCTGCTTCTTTTCTCCTTCCTTTTTCCCTTCTCAATCTTCCTCT
TTTTCCCATTTCTGTCAATCATTCGAAGAAGAAGAAGAAGAAGACCCTCATTCATTTCATTTTTTTTTCT
GTCGGTGTGTGCTGCTCGGTTAAGAGTGAGCTCTCTATTCCACGTCTTCTTCTTTTTCTTCTTCGATTCG
AATCAATCACTCCACCAAAACGCATTCGTTTTTGGGATTCACCCCGCGGTTCGCAATAGGTTTCTTTTTC
AAATTATTAGCGTTATAAATAGAAAAATGGTGGAGTTTCAATAAAAATGATAATTTACAAAGTGTATTTT
GATTACATGTACTCAAAAAGGTTGAAATTTTTCATACCAGTTTTCCGGAAATCCATCTGATATCATTATC
GTATTTTTCTTTTTAAAAATGTTTTCAAAAAAAAACAAAATATAGCTGGTTATTTGGCACCCTCTAATTA
CCATTTTCCTGTCACACCACACTCTTTTCCTTCTTCCACTTCTTTCCGTTTTCAGCCGCTTCCAACCAAA
CCGATATGAAAGCCGAGCAACAACGATCGATTCCACCCGGCTCGGCGACCTTCCCGTCGCAGGTGAGACT
CAGAAAACTAGAGAAACCGCTCAACTAACTCTTGATATCCGATTTCATTCTTTTCTCTTTTCTTTTTGTT
GAACTTTTCCATATTTCCAGATGCCACGGCCACCACCAAGCACCGAACAAGGAATCACAACGGAATCGGA
GCTTGCGAAGAAAGCTCAAATCACTCCGAACGACGTTTTAGCACTTCCGGGAATCACTCAAGGTATCTTG
CTCCCTTTGGATTTCAGTTTAAAACATAAATTTAGGATTCTTATGCTCCCCATCTGCGAACATCTATAAC
ATCGAGTTCACCAAGTTCCAAATCCGTGATCTGGACACTGAGCAAGTGCTTTTCGAGATCGCCAAACCGG
AGAACGATCAGGAGAATGATGAGTCGCCACAGGAGTCGGCAAGATACGTGCGTTATAGATTTGCTCCAAA
CTTTTTGAAACTCAAAACGGTCGGAGCAACTGTGGAGTTCAAAGTAGGAGACATCCCAATCCATCATTTC
CGAATGATCGAACGTCACTTCTTCAAAGATCGCCTTCTGAAGTGTTTTGACTTTGAATTTGGATTCTGTA
TTCCGAACTCACGAAACAACTGTGAACATATCTATGAGTTCCCTCAACTCTCTCAACAACTCAGTGAGTC
ATTATTCTAAAAAGTACAATTCAAAAGACTAATCTCTTTTTCAGTGGACGACATGATCAACAATCCAAAC
GAGACTCGTTCTGACAGCTTCTATTTCGTCGATAACAAACTCGTCATGCACAACAAAGCCGACTACTCAT
ATGATGCATAAATATTTAATACAAAAATGTTCTGGATAATTATTCTGTCGAATAGAAAAAAAACTCCAAA
TGTGATTAAATTCCAATAATTCCTGTCTAGTTTGTTCCTTCCCCTTCCCCTTCTCATGTTCAATGCATTC
CTAAGCTTTTCAGTTCCCCCCTTGTTTCTATATTTTTTCGCTGTCCTGTCACACTCGCTAAAAACACTAA
TCACACGGAAATCTGTTTTCAATAAAAACTCCAACTTTAACTCATTTTCAATTTCAACTGCACGGGTGTA
AAACGACGGCCAGTCCGTAATACGACTCACTTAAGGCCGCACCTTTGGTCTTTTATTGTCAACTTCCATT
GGTTCTTCCATTGTTTCTGTTAAATTAATGAATTTTTCATAAAATAAAGACATTATACAATATAAAAATG
AAGAATTTATTGAAAATAAACTGCCAGAGAGAAAAAGTATGCAACACTCCCGCCGAGAGTGTTTGAAATG
GTGTACGGTACATTTTCGTGCTAGGAGTTAGATGTGCAGGCAGCAACGAGAGGGGGAGAGATTTTTTTGG
GCCTTGTGAAATTAACGTGAGTTTTCTGGTCATCTGACTAATCATGTTGGTTTTTTGTTGGTTTATTTTG
TTTTTATCTTTGTTTTTATCCAGATTAGGAAATTTAAATTTTATGAATTTATAATGAGGTCAAACATTCA
GTCCCAGCGTTTTTCCTGTTCTCACTGTTTAGTCGAATTTTTATTTTAGGCTTTCAACAAATGTTCTAAC
TGTCTTATTTGTGACCTCACTTTTTATATTTTTTTAATTTTTAAAAATATTAGAAGTTTCTAGGATAATT
TTTTCGACTTTTATTCTCTCTACCGTCCGCACTCTTCTTACTTTTAAATTAAATTGTTTTTTTTTCAGTT
GGGAAACACTTTGCTCTAGAATGGTTTCTAAGGGAGAGGAGACCACCATGGGAGTCATCAAGCCAGACAT
GAAGATCAAGCTCAAGATGGAGGGAAACGTCAACGGACACGCCTTCGTCATCGAGGGAGAGGGAGAGGGA
AAGCCATACGACGGAACCAACACTATCAACCTCGAGGTCAAGGAAGGAGCCCCACTCCCATTCTCCTACG
ACATCCTCACCACCGCGTTCGCCTACGGAAACCGTGCCTTCACCAAGTACCCAGACGACATCCCAAACTA
CTTTAAGCAATCCTTCCCAGAGGGATACTCCTGGGAGCGTACCATGACCTTCGAAGACAAGGGAATCGTC
AAGGTCAAGTCAGACATCTCCATGGAGGAGGACTCCTTCATCTACGAGATCCACCTCAAGGGAGAGAACT
TCCCACCAAACGGACCAGTCATGCAAAAGAAGACCACCGGATGGGACGCCTCCACCGAGAGAATGTACGT
CCGTGACGGAGTCCTCAAGGGAGACGTCAAGCACAAGTTGCTCCTCGAGGGAGGAGGACACCACCGTGTC
GACTTTAAGACCATCTACCGTGCCAAGAAGGCCGTCAAGCTCCCAGACTACCACTTCGTCGACCACCGTA
TAGAGATCCTCAACCACGACAAGGACTACAACAAGGTCACCGTCTACGAGTCCGCCGTCGCCCGTAACTC
TACCGACGGAATGGATGAGCTCTACAAGTAAGGCCGCTGTCATCAGACATCTCGCGCCCGTGCCTCTGAC
TTCTAAGTCCAATTACTCTTCAACATCCCTACATGCTCTTTCTCCCTGTGCTCCCACCCCCTATTTTTGT
TATTATCAAAAAACTTCTCTTAATTTCTTTGTTTTTTAGCTTCTTTTAAGTCACCTCTAACAATGAAATT
GTGTAGATTCAAAAATAGAATTAATTCGTAATAAAAAGTCGAAAAAAATTGTGCTCCCTCCCCCCATTAA
TAATAATTCTATCCCAAAATCTACACAATGTTCTGTGTACACTTCTTATGTTTTTTACTTCTGATAAATT
TTTTTGAAACATCATAGAAAAAACCGCACACAAAATACCTTATCATATGTTACGTTTCAGTTTATGACCG
CAATTTTTATTTCTTCGCACGTCTGGGCCTCTCATGACGTCAAATCATGCTCATCGTGAAAAAGTTTTGG
AGTATTTTTGGAATTTTTCAATCAAGTGAAAGTTTATGAAATTAATTTTCCTGCTTTTGCTTTTTGGGGT
TTCCCCTATTGTTTGTCAAGATTTCGAGGACGGCGTTTTTCTTGCTAAAATCACAAGTATTGATGAGCAC
GATGCAAGAAAGATCGGAAGAAGGTTTGGGTTTGAGGCTCAGTGGAAGGTGAGTAGAAGTTGATAATTTG
AAAGTGGAGTAGTGTCTATGGGGTTTTTGCCTTAAATGACAGAATACATTCCCAATATACCAAACATAAC
TGTTTGCCCACTAGTGAGTCGTATTACGTAGCTTGGCGTAATCATGGTCATAGCTGTTTCCTGCCCGTGA
CCCAGCTTTCTTGTACAAAGTGGTAAGTGCAAGTAAGATCAGTGTTTGTTTCGATATCAGTCTGTTTCGT
AACGGTCTTCTGTATAACTACAAAAAAGAATAAAAAACCGTATCACAACTGAGAAAAAAGACAAAACTTA
TTGAACAGTGTTCCTTTCAAAAAATTATTTTGTAAAAAATCGAGTTTTTCTCCAAAATAACGCACGCAAT
CAAAAACAAGAAAACTAACGTGTTCTCCTGGGCGTGGAACTCCTTATCAAGATTACCATTATTGTCTGTC
AGAATTGATATTTCAATTATTTCATATCTAGACAAACCCGGGTGTCTTGCATTTATTAGTACTGTGAGTT
TACATACAAACGAGGCTTACTCAGATAACATAGAGTCACCTCTAATTAGCAAAAACCCATTTCTAATTAG
CTATTTCGACCAGTTCTAAAGTCACCGTAATTAGAAATGGTTTTTGTAGCTTTTCTAATTAGAAATGACC
CCGAGATAAGTGAAATATGGCATTTTCTGGGTTTTCTAGTAAGAAATGATCCCGCACGTAGTGATTCCGC
GTTACAAGCCAAATTCAAATTAAAAAAGTATATTACACAATTCAAGTTACATTATTTTCAGGAAACAATG
GCGAAGAGCAAAGCAGAGATTCAAAAGGAGGAAAGAGACAACAGATATGAACGAAGACTTCTTGAAAAGA
GAAAGAGACATGAGGTGAGTAACCATGATAATAAATAATCAAGTAAGGGCTATAGATTTATAAATTCTGG
AGTTAACAGTTTCGAAAAAAAGTAGTTTTCATATGTGCGAAGGAATATCAAAAATAGGGGAATAGCCTAA
ACGAGTGAGAAAATTAAATGTTTGTTATTTTTTCAAAAATGTCTGCAGGGCCGTTATCCTTTCAAATGCA
CTCTATCAAACATAGATCATATCCATCATATCTTATCCAGAATTTATATCATATCCAAGATTGAGAGCGT
TTCAAGGAAAATCTCAAACAACCATACAATTTTGTAGATCGACAACAAGGCCTCCACTTCTTCATCGATG
GCCTCTGCAGCACCTGCACCACCAAGTTTGTATTTTTCATATTAATATAAAGTGAGCCACGCATAGTCGT
TTTTAGGATTTTTGCCAGATCGATGTCGCGCAAACAGACTGTTTTTTTTTCTTTGAAAGCCGTGCGTGAC
ATGGGCCACGGATTGTAACGCCGCGCTGGATGGATAAAAATTTATTCAGTTTTTTAGCCTTTACAAAATA
TGGTTCGACTACTTTCTTTATTTTTACATTTTTATAGGTGCTCATTGAGCTGAGATATTTTGGGTATAAT
CGGAAAATCGCTGATTTTGGTCATTTTTCTGCACTAAAGATTACACAAAAAGTTCAGTATTTAGATTCAT
TGTTGAAAATTGGGGATGATCTACAGATACATATCGCCGTGTTCAAAAACACAACTTTATTATACATAGT
TGATAATTCGATGGTATCAGCTCACTCAAAGTATAGCGACCAGCATTCACATACGATTGACGCATGATAT
TACTTTCTGCGCACTTAACTTCGCATCTGGGCAGATGATGTCGAGGCGAAAAAAAATATAAATCACGCTA
ACATTTGATTAAAATAGAACAACTACAATATAAAAAAACTATACAAATGACAAGTTCTTGAAAACAAGAA
TCTTTTTATTGTCAGTACTGATTAGAAAAACTCATCGAGCATCAAATGAAACTGCAATTTATTCATATCA
GGATTATCAATACCATATTTTTGAAAAAGCCGTTTCTGTAATGAAGGAGAAAACTCACCGAGGCAGTTCC
ATAGGATGGCAAGATCCTGGTATCGGTCTGCGATTCCGACTCGTCCAACATCAATACAACCTATTAATTT
CCCCTCGTCAAAAATAAGGTTATCAAGTGAGAAATCACCATGAGTGACGACTGAATCCGGTGAGAATGGC
AAAAGCTTATGCATTTCTTTCCAGACTTGTTCAACAGGCCAGCCATTACGCTCGTCATCAAAATCACTCG
CATCAACCAAACCGTTATTCATTCGTGATTGCGCCTGAGCGAGACGAAATACGCGATCGCTGTTAAAAGG
ACAATTACAAACAGGAATCGAATGCAACCGGCGCAGGAACACTGCCAGCGCATCAACAATATTTTCACCT
GAATCAGGATATTCTTCTAATACCTGGAATGCTGTTTTCCCGGGGATCGCAGTGGTGAGTAACCATGCAT
CATCAGGAGTACGGATAAAATGCTTGATGGTCGGAAGAGGCATAAATTCCGTCAGCCAGTTTAGTCTGAC
CATCTCATCTGTAACATCATTGGCAACGCTACCTTTGCCATGTTTCAGAAACAACTCTGGCGCATCGGGC
TTCCCATACAATCGATAGATTGTCGCACCTGATTGCCCGACATTATCGCGAGCCCATTTATACCCATATA
AATCAGCATCCATGTTGGAATTTAATCGCGGCCTCGAGCAAGACGTTTCCCGTTGAATATGGCTCATTTT
ATGTTTCCTGTGTGAAATTGTTATCCGCTCACAATTCCACAGATTATACGAGCCGATGATTAATTGTCAA
CAGCTCTTTATGTTCGGATGTGATGTGAGAACTGTATCCTAGCAAGATTTTAAAAGGAAGTATATGAAAG
AAGAACCTCAGTGGCAAATCCTAACCTTTTATATTTCTCTACAGGGGCGCGGCGTGGGGACAATTCAACG
CGTCTGTGAGGGGAGCGTTTCCCTGCTCGCAGGTCTGCAGCGAGGAGCCGTAATTTTTGCTTCGCGCCGT
GCGGCCATCAAAATGTATGGATGCAAATGATTATACATGGGGATGTATGGGCTAAATGTACGGGCGACAG
TCACATCATGCCCCTGAGCTGCGCACGTCAAGACTGTCAAGGAGGGTATTCTGGGCCTCCATGTCGGGAT
CTTCTTGAGATCCTTTTTTTCTGCGCGTAATCTGCTGCTTGCAAACAAAAAAACCACCGCTACCAGCGGT
GGTTTGTTTGCCGGATCAAGAGCTACCAACTCTTTTTCCGAAGGTAACTGGCTTCAGCAGAGCGCAGATA
CCAAATACTGTCCTTCTAGTGTAGCCGTAGTTAGGCCACCACTTCAAGAACTCTGTAGCACCGCCTACAT
ACCTCGCTCTGCTAATCCTGTTACCAGTGGCTGCTGCCAGTGGCGATAAGTCGTGTCTTACCGGGTTGGA
CTCAAGACGATAGTTACCGGATAAGGCGCAGCGGTCGGGCTGAACGGGGGGTTCGTGCACACAGCCCAGC
TTGGAGCGAACGACCTACACCGAACTGAGATACCTACAGCGTGAGCTATGAGAAAGCGCCACGCTTCCCG
AAGGGAGAAAGGCGGACAGGTATCCGGTAAGCGGCAGGGTCGGAACAGGAGAGCGCACGAGGGAGCTTCC
AGGGGGAAACGCCTGGTATCTTTATAGTCCTGTCGGGTTTCGCCACCTCTGACTTGAGCGTCGATTTTTG
TGATGCTCGTCAGGGGGGCGGAGCCTATGGAAAAACGCCAGCAACGCGGCCTTTTTACGGTTCCTGGCCT
TTTGCTGGCCGAAAAGTGCCACCTGACGAAGCATCTGTGCTTCATTTTGTAGAACAAAAATGCAACGCGA
GAGCGCTAATTTTTCAAACAAAGAATCTGAGCTGCATTTTTACAGAACAGAAATGCAACGCGAAAGCGCT
ATTTTACCAACGAAGAATCTGTGCTTCATTTTTGTAAAACAAAAATGCAACGCGAGAGCGCTAATTTTTC
AAACAAAGAATCTGAGCTGCATTTTTACAGAACAGAAATGCAACGCGAGAGCGCTATTTTACCAACAAAG
AATCTATACTTCTTTTTTGTTCTACAAAAATGCATCCCGAGAGCGCTATTTTTCTAACAAAGCATCTTAG
ATTACTTTTTTTCTCCTTTGTGCGCTCTATAATGCAGTCTCTTGATAACTTTTTGCACTGTAGGTCCGTT
AAGGTTAGAAGAAGGCTACTTTGGTGTCTATTTTCTCTTCCATAAAAAAAGCCTGACTCCACTTCCCGCG
TTTACTGATTACTAGCGAAGCTGCGGGTGCATTTTTTCAAGATAAAGGCATCCCCGATTATATTCTATAC
CGATGTGGATTGCGCATACTTTGTGAACAGAAAGTGATAGCGTTGATGATTCTTCATTGGTCAGAAAATT
ATGAACGGTTTCTTCTATTTTGTCTCTATATACTACGTATAGGAAATGTTTACATTTTCGTATTGTTTTC
GATTCACTCTATGAATAGTTCTTACTACAATTTTTTTGTCTAAAGAGTAATACTAGAGATAAACATAAAA
AATGTAGAGGTCGAGTTTAGATGCAAGTTCAAGGAGCGAAAGGTGGATGGGTAGGTTATATAGGGATATA
GCACAGAGATATATAGCAAAGAGATACTTTTGAGCAATGTTTGTGGAAGCGGTATTCGCAATATTTTAGT
AGCTCGTTACAGTCCGGTGCGTTTTTGGTTTTTTGAAAGTGCGTCTTCAGAGCGCTTTTGGTTTTCAAAA
GCGCTCTGAAGTTCCTATACTTTCTAGCTAGAGAATAGGAACTTCGGAATAGGAACTTCAAAGCGTTTCC
GAAAACGAGCGCTTCCGAAAATGCAACGCGAGCTGCGCACATACAGCTCACTGTTCACGTCGCACCTATA
TCTGCGTGTTGCCTGTATATATATATACATGAGAAGAACGGCATAGTGCGTGTTTATGCTTAAATGCGCG
CCAGGGATCCGCCAAGCTATCAACTTTGTATAGAAAAGTTGTGTCGGATTATGGGCTCTTCTTTTATCCT
CTACTTTCTTTCTAGAAAATGCAAATGTTGAGTCAGAAATTGCTGAATGGAGTACAACTGCAATGGGTTT
AGCTTATGTTTCTGGAACAATTACTGGTGGAATTGTGATTGAAAAGTAAGGTTATATTTCATTTCAATAA
ATGTTACCACAGTATAACAAAAACAAGTTACATTGTTCAGAGTATGTCTGAATGTATTATTATTATTGTA
TTTGTGCATCAGTACTGTAGTTGTACTGAAGAAGGGTTTAAAATAATCTCAACGTTTTTAAGACGAGTTA
GTGAGAATACGGTCGCAGTTAGGATGTTTGGACATAGTTTTATTAGATAATCGTGAACTAACTCACTATA
AAAACCCGCTAACTCATTGAATAAGATAGTTTTAAACGTTCAAAATTTGAAGACAAAATTGTATGAATAA
GTTTACAGAGTTGGTCGACGCAAGCTTCTCCTTCTCTTCACATTTCTCAATAATTTAGCTCTAATTGCAT
TCGTATTCTTCGCAAAAATACGTATTCTGATTGACCCGATGAAATACGGATGCCTAGTTGCATTGATCAT
CTACGGTTATACTTATGGGTGAGGTTTTTCAAATATATTTTGATTTAATCGAATAATGAAATTTCAGAAC
TGGAGTTGGTCCAATTTCGTGGTTTATATCCTCTGAACTGGTACCTCAAAAACATCGTAGTATTGCTCAA
TCTGTGGCATATTCAATGAATACTGTAATGGTGGTTATCAGTACATTTACAGTATTACCTCTATATTCCG
TTATTGGTAGTTATGCTTTCCTTATTCTATATTCAATTCCTTCATTTATAAGTATGCTTATATTATTTCG
CTACTTACCGGAAACCAAAGGACGAGAGATTCATGATATTGTGAATGAACTTAAAAAAAAATGAAAACCT
TTGAAAACGTTCATACGGCCGAAATTTTACTTGATCGAGCCAATTGAACTTTTGTTAAGACTTACAGAAA
AGTGAGAGATTTTGTTACAAAAAAGTGAGAAAAAAGCGAAAATGAACAGGAAAAAGAAGAAAAATACACC
CGAAGTATCATATAAAAATTAAAAAGATTGTTTGACCTGGCGGAACTTTTTTGCAAAAACTCTGAATATC
CATGGCACATGCTTCGTGCAAAACAGGATCCAAATGAATATCAACAAGAGATTCTTGAAGACGACGAGCC
ACTTGCTCAGAGCATTGCTTATCTCGAATGAGACCCTTGTTAAAATCATTTTTCAAACATTATATGACAT
TGTCGAAATGTCCTCCTGATTCCATGATGGTAGCAAACTCACTTCGTCAAGTTTGTACAAAAAAGCAGGC
T
Features (pLannotate 1.2.2; 19 found; start..end, strand, type, name):
    858..875     -  misc_feature   P element 5' end (fragment): No description available
    986..1828    +  CDS            unc-119: UN119_CAEEL - Experimental evidence at protein level: Swiss-Prot protein existence level 1. Myristoyl-binding protein that acts as a cargo adapter: specifically binds the myristoyl moiety of a subset of N-terminally myristoylated proteins and is required for their localization. Plays a key role in ciliary membrane localization of proteins. Required for the establishment or function of the nervous system. From Caenorhabditis elegans.
   2097..2114    -  CDS            lacZα (fragment): LacZα fragment of β-galactosidase; lacZ fragment
   2139..2738    +  promoter       eft-3 promoter: eft-3; promoter for the C. elegans elongation factor 1α gene (Mitrovich and Anderson, 2000)
   2751..3458    +  CDS            mTFP1: mTFP1 is a basic (constitutively fluorescent) cyan fluorescent protein published in 2006, derived from Clavularia sp.. It has low acid sensitivity.
   3956..4108    +  CDS            aex-5 (fragment): AEX5_CAEEL - Also known as kpc-3 From Caenorhabditis elegans.
   4270..4294    -  protein_bind   attB2: mutant version of attB; recombination site for the Gateway® BP reaction BP Clonase™
   5722..5742    -  protein_bind   attB3: mutant version of attB; core recombination site for the Gateway® BP reaction BP Clonase™
   5770..5966    -  terminator     TEF terminator: Ashbya gossypii TEF terminator
   5972..6787    -  CDS            KanR: aminoglycoside phosphotransferase; aph(3')-Ia; confers resistance to kanamycin in bacteria or G418 (Geneticin®) in eukaryotes
   6808..6824    -  protein_bind   lac operator: The lac repressor binds to the lac operator to inhibit transcription in E. coli. This inhibition can be relieved by adding lactose or isopropyl-β-D-thiogalactopyranoside (IPTG). lac repressor encoded by lacI
   6833..6860    -  promoter       trc promoter: strong E. coli promoter; hybrid between the trp and lac UV5 promoters
   6867..7205    -  promoter       TEF promoter: Ashbya gossypii TEF promoter
   7215..7803    +  rep_origin     ori: high-copy-number ColE1/pMB1/pBR322/pUC origin of replication
   7866..9028    -  rep_origin     2μ ori: yeast 2μ plasmid origin of replication
   9051..9071    +  protein_bind   attB4: mutant version of attB; core recombination site for the Gateway® BP reaction BP Clonase™
   9685..9701    -  CDS            M13 gene XI (fragment): pXI; XI; phage assembly
  10179..10394   -  CDS            GSLG1_CAEEL (fragment): Experimental evidence at protein level: Swiss-Prot protein existence level 1. From Caenorhabditis elegans.
  10408..10428   +  protein_bind   attB1: mutant version of attB; core recombination site for the Gateway® BP reaction BP Clonase™
