>Addgene plasmid #122254 | BSP609 | addgene full sequence | sequence record 237688 | Addgene NGS Result
CTTTGCTCTAGAATGGTTTCTAAGGGAGAGGAGACCACCATGGGAGTCATCAAGCCAGACATGAAGATCA
AGCTCAAGATGGAGGGAAACGTCAACGGACACGCCTTCGTCATCGAGGGAGAGGGAGAGGGAAAGCCATA
CGACGGAACCAACACTATCAACCTCGAGGTCAAGGAAGGAGCCCCACTCCCATTCTCCTACGACATCCTC
ACCACCGCGTTCGCCTACGGAAACCGTGCCTTCACCAAGTACCCAGACGACATCCCAAACTACTTTAAGC
AATCCTTCCCAGAGGGATACTCCTGGGAGCGTACCATGACCTTCGAAGACAAGGGAATCGTCAAGGTCAA
GTCAGACATCTCCATGGAGGAGGACTCCTTCATCTACGAGATCCACCTCAAGGGAGAGAACTTCCCACCA
AACGGACCAGTCATGCAAAAGAAGACCACCGGATGGGACGCCTCCACCGAGAGAATGTACGTCCGTGACG
GAGTCCTCAAGGGAGACGTCAAGCACAAGTTGCTCCTCGAGGGAGGAGGACACCACCGTGTCGACTTTAA
GACCATCTACCGTGCCAAGAAGGCCGTCAAGCTCCCAGACTACCACTTCGTCGACCACCGTATAGAGATC
CTCAACCACGACAAGGACTACAACAAGGTCACCGTCTACGAGTCCGCCGTCGCCCGTAACTCTACCGACG
GAATGGATGAGCTCTACAAGTAAGGCCGCTGTCATCAGACATCTCGCGCCCGTGCCTCTGACTTCTAAGT
CCAATTACTCTTCAACATCCCTACATGCTCTTTCTCCCTGTGCTCCCACCCCCTATTTTTGTTATTATCA
AAAAACTTCTCTTAATTTCTTTGTTTTTTAGCTTCTTTTAAGTCACCTCTAACAATGAAATTGTGTAGAT
TCAAAAATAGAATTAATTCGTAATAAAAAGTCGAAAAAAATTGTGCTCCCTCCCCCCATTAATAATAATT
CTATCCCAAAATCTACACAATGTTCTGTGTACACTTCTTATGTTTTTTACTTCTGATAAATTTTTTTGAA
ACATCATAGAAAAAACCGCACACAAAATACCTTATCATATGTTACGTTTCAGTTTATGACCGCAATTTTT
ATTTCTTCGCACGTCTGGGCCTCTCATGACGTCAAATCATGCTCATCGTGAAAAAGTTTTGGAGTATTTT
TGGAATTTTTCAATCAAGTGAAAGTTTATGAAATTAATTTTCCTGCTTTTGCTTTTTGGGGTTTCCCCTA
TTGTTTGTCAAGATTTCGAGGACGGCGTTTTTCTTGCTAAAATCACAAGTATTGATGAGCACGATGCAAG
AAAGATCGGAAGAAGGTTTGGGTTTGAGGCTCAGTGGAAGGTGAGTAGAAGTTGATAATTTGAAAGTGGA
GTAGTGTCTATGGGGTTTTTGCCTTAAATGACAGAATACATTCCCAATATACCAAACATAACTGTTTGCC
CACTAGTGAGTCGTATTACGTAGCTTGGCGTAATCATGGTCATAGCTGTTTCCTGCCCGTGACCCAGCTT
TCTTGTACAAAGTGGTAAGTGCAAGTAAGATCAGTGTTTGTTTCGATATCAGTCTGTTTCGTAACGGTCT
TCTGTATAACTACAAAAAAGAATAAAAAACCGTATCACAACTGAGAAAAAAGACAAAACTTATTGAACAG
TGTTCCTTTCAAAAAATTATTTTGTAAAAAATCGAGTTTTTCTCCAAAATAACGCACGCAATCAAAAACA
AGAAAACTAACGTGTTCTCCTGGGCGTGGAACTCCTTATCAAGATTACCATTATTGTCTGTCAGAATTGA
TATTTCAATTATTTCATATCTAGACAAACCCGGGTGTCTTGCATTTATTAGTACTGTGAGTTTACATACA
AACGAGGCTTACTCAGATAACATAGAGTCACCTCTAATTAGCAAAAACCCATTTCTAATTAGCTATTTCG
ACCAGTTCTAAAGTCACCGTAATTAGAAATGGTTTTTGTAGCTTTTCTAATTAGAAATGACCCCGAGATA
AGTGAAATATGGCATTTTCTGGGTTTTCTAGTAAGAAATGATCCCGCACGTAGTGATTCCGCGTTACAAG
CCAAATTCAAATTAAAAAAGTATATTACACAATTCAAGTTACATTATTTTCAGGAAACAATGGCGAAGAG
CAAAGCAGAGATTCAAAAGGAGGAAAGAGACAACAGATATGAACGAAGACTTCTTGAAAAGAGAAAGAGA
CATGAGGTGAGTAACCATGATAATAAATAATCAAGTAAGGGCTATAGATTTATAAATTCTGGAGTTAACA
GTTTCGAAAAAAAGTAGTTTTCATATGTGCGAAGGAATATCAAAAATAGGGGAATAGCCTAAACGAGTGA
GAAAATTAAATGTTTGTTATTTTTTCAAAAATGTCTGCAGGGCCGTTATCCTTTCAAATGCACTCTATCA
AACATAGATCATATCCATCATATCTTATCCAGAATTTATATCATATCCAAGATTGAGAGCGTTTCAAGGA
AAATCTCAAACAACCATACAATTTTGTAGATCGACAACAAGGCCTCCACTTCTTCATCGATGGCCTCTGC
AGCACCTGCACCACCAAGTTTGTATTTTTCATATTAATATAAAGTGAGCCACGCATAGTCGTTTTTAGGA
TTTTTGCCAGATCGATGTCGCGCAAACAGACTGTTTTTTTTTCTTTGAAAGCCGTGCGTGACATGGGCCA
CGGATTGTAACGCCGCGCTGGATGGATAAAAATTTATTCAGTTTTTTAGCCTTTACAAAATATGGTTCGA
CTACTTTCTTTATTTTTACATTTTTATAGGTGCTCATTGAGCTGAGATATTTTGGGTATAATCGGAAAAT
CGCTGATTTTGGTCATTTTTCTGCACTAAAGATTACACAAAAAGTTCAGTATTTAGATTCATTGTTGAAA
ATTGGGGATGATCTACAGATACATATCGCCGTGTTCAAAAACACAACTTTATTATACATAGTTGATAATT
CGATGGTATCAGCTCACTCAAAGTATAGCGACCAGCATTCACATACGATTGACGCATGATATTACTTTCT
GCGCACTTAACTTCGCATCTGGGCAGATGATGTCGAGGCGAAAAAAAATATAAATCACGCTAACATTTGA
TTAAAATAGAACAACTACAATATAAAAAAACTATACAAATGACAAGTTCTTGAAAACAAGAATCTTTTTA
TTGTCAGTACTGATTAGAAAAACTCATCGAGCATCAAATGAAACTGCAATTTATTCATATCAGGATTATC
AATACCATATTTTTGAAAAAGCCGTTTCTGTAATGAAGGAGAAAACTCACCGAGGCAGTTCCATAGGATG
GCAAGATCCTGGTATCGGTCTGCGATTCCGACTCGTCCAACATCAATACAACCTATTAATTTCCCCTCGT
CAAAAATAAGGTTATCAAGTGAGAAATCACCATGAGTGACGACTGAATCCGGTGAGAATGGCAAAAGCTT
ATGCATTTCTTTCCAGACTTGTTCAACAGGCCAGCCATTACGCTCGTCATCAAAATCACTCGCATCAACC
AAACCGTTATTCATTCGTGATTGCGCCTGAGCGAGACGAAATACGCGATCGCTGTTAAAAGGACAATTAC
AAACAGGAATCGAATGCAACCGGCGCAGGAACACTGCCAGCGCATCAACAATATTTTCACCTGAATCAGG
ATATTCTTCTAATACCTGGAATGCTGTTTTCCCGGGGATCGCAGTGGTGAGTAACCATGCATCATCAGGA
GTACGGATAAAATGCTTGATGGTCGGAAGAGGCATAAATTCCGTCAGCCAGTTTAGTCTGACCATCTCAT
CTGTAACATCATTGGCAACGCTACCTTTGCCATGTTTCAGAAACAACTCTGGCGCATCGGGCTTACCATA
CAATCGATAGATTGTCGCACCTGATTGCCCGACATTATCGCGAGCCCATTTATACCCATATAAATCAGCA
TCCATGTTGGAATTTAATCGCGGCCTCGAGCAAGACGTTTCCCGTTGAATATGGCTCATTTTATGTTTCC
TGTGTGAAATTGTTATCCGCTCACAATTCCACAGATTATACGAGCCGATGATTAATTGTCAACAGCTCTT
TATGTTCGGATGTGATGTGAGAACTGTATCCTAGCAAGATTTTAAAAGGAAGTATATGAAAGAAGAACCT
CAGTGGCAAATCCTAACCTTTTATATTTCTCTACAGGGGCGCGGCGTGGGGACAATTCAACGCGTCTGTG
AGGGGAGCGTTTCCCTGCTCGCAGGTCTGCAGCGAGGAGCCGTAATTTTTGCTTCGCGCCGTGCGGCCAT
CAAAATGTATGGATGCAAATGATTATACATGGGGATGTATGGGCTAAATGTACGGGCGACAGTCACATCA
TGCCCCTGAGCTGCGCACGTCAAGACTGTCAAGGAGGGTATTCTGGGCCTCCATGTCGGGATCTTCTTGA
GATCCTTTTTTTCTGCGCGTAATCTGCTGCTTGCAAACAAAAAAACCACCGCTACCAGCGGTGGTTTGTT
TGCCGGATCAAGAGCTACCAACTCTTTTTCCGAAGGTAACTGGCTTCAGCAGAGCGCAGATACCAAATAC
TGTCCTTCTAGTGTAGCCGTAGTTAGGCCACCACTTCAAGAACTCTGTAGCACCGCCTACATACCTCGCT
CTGCTAATCCTGTTACCAGTGGCTGCTGCCAGTGGCGATAAGTCGTGTCTTACCGGGTTGGACTCAAGAC
GATAGTTACCGGATAAGGCGCAGCGGTCGGGCTGAACGGGGGGTTCGTGCACACAGCCCAGCTTGGAGCG
AACGACCTACACCGAACTGAGATACCTACAGCGTGAGCTATGAGAAAGCGCCACGCTTCCCGAAGGGAGA
AAGGCGGACAGGTATCCGGTAAGCGGCAGGGTCGGAACAGGAGAGCGCACGAGGGAGCTTCCAGGGGGAA
ACGCCTGGTATCTTTATAGTCCTGTCGGGTTTCGCCACCTCTGACTTGAGCGTCGATTTTTGTGATGCTC
GTCAGGGGGGCGGAGCCTATGGAAAAACGCCAGCAACGCGGCCTTTTTACGGTTCCTGGCCTTTTGCTGG
CCGAAAAGTGCCACCTGAACGAAGCATCTGTGCTTCATTTTGTAGAACAAAAATGCAACGCGAGAGCGCT
AATTTTTCAAACAAAGAATCTGAGCTGCATTTTTACAGAACAGAAATGCAACGCGAAAGCGCTATTTTAC
CAACGAAGAATCTGTGCTTCATTTTTGTAAAACAAAAATGCAACGCGAGAGCGCTAATTTTTCAAACAAA
GAATCTGAGCTGCATTTTTACAGAACAGAAATGCAACGCGAGAGCGCTATTTTACCAACAAAGAATCTAT
ACTTCTTTTTTGTTCTACAAAAATGCATCCCGAGAGCGCTATTTTTCTAACAAAGCATCTTAGATTACTT
TTTTTCTCCTTTGTGCGCTCTATAATGCAGTCTCTTGATAACTTTTTGCACTGTAGGTCCGTTAAGGTTA
GAAGAAGGCTACTTTGGTGTCTATTTTCTCTTCCATAAAAAAAGCCTGACTCCACTTCCCGCGTTTACTG
ATTACTAGCGAAGCTGCGGGTGCATTTTTTCAAGATAAAGGCATCCCCGATTATATTCTATACCGATGTG
GATTGCGCATACTTTGTGAACAGAAAGTGATAGCGTTGATGATTCTTCATTGGTCAGAAAATTATGAACG
GTTTCTTCTATTTTGTCTCTATATACTACGTATAGGAAATGTTTACATTTTCGTATTGTTTTCGATTCAC
TCTATGAATAGTTCTTACTACAATTTTTTTGTCTAAAGAGTAATACTAGAGATAAACATAAAAAATGTAG
AGGTCGAGTTTAGATGCAAGTTCAAGGAGCGAAAGGTGGATGGGTAGGTTATATAGGGATATAGCACAGA
GATATATAGCAAAGAGATACTTTTGAGCAATGTTTGTGGAAGCGGTATTCGCAATATTTTAGTAGCTCGT
TACAGTCCGGTGCGTTTTTGGTTTTTTGAAAGTGCGTCTTCAGAGCGCTTTTGGTTTTCAAAAGCGCTCT
GAAGTTCCTATACTTTCTAGCTAGAGAATAGGAACTTCGGAATAGGAACTTCAAAGCGTTTCCGAAAACG
AGCGCTTCCGAAAATGCAACGCGAGCTGCGCACATACAGCTCACTGTTCACGTCGCACCTATATCTGCGT
GTTGCCTGTATATATATATACATGAGAAGAACGGCATAGTGCGTGTTTATGCTTAAATGCGCGCCAGGGA
TCCGCCAAGCTATCAACTTTGTATAGAAAAGTTGTGTCGGATTATGGGCTCTTCTTTTATCCTCTACTTT
CTTTCTAGAAAATGCAAATGTTGAGTCAGAAATTGCTGAATGGAGTACAACTGCAATGGGTTTAGCTTAT
GTTTCTGGAACAATTACTGGTGGAATTGTGATTGAAAAGTAAGGTTATATTTCATTTCAATAAATGTTAC
CACAGTATAACAAAAACAAGTTACATTGTTCAGAGTATGTCTGAATGTATTATTATTATTGTATTTGTGC
ATCAGTACTGTAGTTGTACTGAAGAAGGGTTTAAAATAATCTCAACGTTTTTAAGACGAGTTAGTGAGAA
TACGGTCGCAGTTAGGATGTTTGGACATAGTTTTATTAGATAATCGTGAACTAACTCACTATAAAAACCC
GCTAACTCATTGAATAAGATAGTTTTAAACGTTCAAAATTTGAAGACAAAATTGTATGAATAAGTTTACA
GAGTTGGTCGACGCAAGCTTCTCCTTCTCTTCACATTTCTCAATAATTTAGCTCTAATTGCATTCGTATT
CTTCGCAAAAATACGTATTCTGATTGACCCGATGAAATACGGATGCCTAGTTGCATTGATCATCTACGGT
TATACTTATGGGTGAGGTTTTTCAAATATATTTTGATTTAATCGAATAATGAAATTTCAGAACTGGAGTT
GGTCCAATTTCGTGGTTTATATCCTCTGAACTGGTACCTCAAAAACATCGTAGTATTGCTCAATCTGTGG
CATATTCAATGAATACTGTAATGGTGGTTATCAGTACATTTACAGTATTACCTCTATATTCCGTTATTGG
TAGTTATGCTTTCCTTATTCTATATTCAATTCCTTCATTTATAAGTATGCTTATATTATTTCGCTACTTA
CCGGAAACCAAAGGACGAGAGATTCATGATATTGTGAATGAACTTAAAAAAAAATGAAAACCTTTGAAAA
CGTTCATACGGCCGAAATTTTACTTGATCGAGCCAATTGAACTTTTGTTAAGACTTACAGAAAAGTGAGA
GATTTTGTTACAAAAAAGTGAGAAAAAAGCGAAAATGAACAGGAAAAAGAAGAAAAATACACCCGAAGTA
TCATATAAAAATTAAAAAGATTGTTTGACCTGGCGGAACTTTTTTGCAAAAACTCTGAATATCCATGGCA
CATGCTTCGTGCAAAACAGGATCCAAATGAATATCAACAAGAGATTCTTGAAGACGACGAGCCACTTGCT
CAGAGCATTGCTTATCTCGAATGAGACCCTTGTTAAAATCATTTTTCAAACATTATATGACATTGTCGAA
ATGTCCTCCTGATTCCATGATGGTAGCAAACTCACTTCGTCAAGTTTGTACAAAAAAGCAGGCTTGAGCC
AATTTATCCAAGTCCTTGTAAAAAGTATTCGAAAATTGTTAACGGATAAAATGTTTATTATAATATCAAA
AACAATTTGTCAGTTGACCACTTTTTGATATATTTGACAGAAACCGGGATGAATTGGCTCAAAGTTAGGG
CGCCCTTCTATTACAGGGTTTCTGATAACAAACCGGTTATTAACTCCCAACAAGGGATGATTTCAATTCA
TCATGCTCAAATTGACCCAAATTAAGTTACATGACAAATTCATCGCCCTTTTCAACTCTTCTTGGCTCAT
CATCTGTTATTCTGTTCCTATTCTGTCTGCACCCTATACCCCTTTGCATACTCTCTCGTCATTCCTTTCT
TGGATAGTGTCTTCTTCTCCCCAGCTCTGCTACTTCTATGACTTGCGCCCGCTGCTTTTCCGCTCGTTCC
TCTCCTCTCTGACGTCTTCTTCTGCTTCTTTTCTCCTTCCTTTTTCCCTTCTCAATCTTCCTCTTTTTCC
CATTTCTGTCAATCATTCGAAGAAGAAGAAGAAGAAGACCCTCATTCATTTCATTTTTTTTTCTGTCGGT
GTGTGCTGCTCGGTTAAGAGTGAGCTCTCTATTCCACGTCTTCTTCTTTTTCTTCTTCGATTCGAATCAA
TCACTCCACCAAAACGCATTCGTTTTTGGGATTCACCCCGCGGTTCGCAATAGGTTTCTTTTTCAAATTA
TTAGCGTTATAAATAGAAAAATGGTGGAGTTTCAATAAAAATGATAATTTACAAAGTGTATTTTGATTAC
ATGTACTCAAAAAGGTTGAAATTTTTCATACCAGTTTTCCGGAAATCCATCTGATATCATTATCGTATTT
TTCTTTTTAAAAATGTTTTCAAAAAAAAACAAAATATAGCTGGTTATTTGGCACCCTCTAATTACCATTT
TCCTGTCACACCACACTCTTTTCCTTCTTCCACTTCTTTCCGTTTTCAGCCGCTTCCAACCAAACCGATA
TGAAAGCCGAGCAACAACGATCGATTCCACCCGGCTCGGCGACCTTCCCGTCGCAGGTGAGACTCAGAAA
ACTAGAGAAACCGCTCAACTAACTCTTGATATCCGATTTCATTCTTTTCTCTTTTCTTTTTGTTGAACTT
TTCCATATTTCCAGATGCCACGGCCACCACCAAGCACCGAACAAGGAATCACAACGGAATCGGAGCTTGC
GAAGAAAGCTCAAATCACTCCGAACGACGTTTTAGCACTTCCGGGAATCACTCAAGGTATCTTGCTCCCT
TTGGATTTCAGTTTAAAACATAAATTTAGGATTCTTATGCTCCCCATCTGCGAACATCTATAACATCGAG
TTCACCAAGTTCCAAATCCGTGATCTGGACACTGAGCAAGTGCTTTTCGAGATCGCCAAACCGGAGAACG
ATCAGGAGAATGATGAGTCGCCACAGGAGTCGGCAAGATACGTGCGTTATAGATTTGCTCCAAACTTTTT
GAAACTCAAAACGGTCGGAGCAACTGTGGAGTTCAAAGTAGGAGACATCCCAATCCATCATTTCCGAATG
ATCGAACGTCACTTCTTCAAAGATCGCCTTCTGAAGTGTTTTGACTTTGAATTTGGATTCTGTATTCCGA
ACTCACGAAACAACTGTGAACATATCTATGAGTTCCCTCAACTCTCTCAACAACTCAGTGAGTCATTATT
CTAAAAAGTACAATTCAAAAGACTAATCTCTTTTTCAGTGGACGACATGATCAACAATCCAAACGAGACT
CGTTCTGACAGCTTCTATTTCGTCGATAACAAACTCGTCATGCACAACAAAGCCGACTACTCATATGATG
CATAAATATTTAATACAAAAATGTTCTGGATAATTATTCTGTCGAATAGAAAAAAAACTCCAAATGTGAT
TAAATTCCAATAATTCCTGTCTAGTTTGTTCCTTCCCCTTCCCCTTCTCATGTTCAATGCATTCCTAAGC
TTTTCAGTTCCCCCCTTGTTTCTATATTTTTTCGCTGTCCTGTCACACTCGCTAAAAACACTAATCACAC
GGAAATCTGTTTTCAATAAAAACTCCAACTTTAACTCATTTTCAATTTCAACTGCACGGGTGTAAAACGA
CGGCCAGTCCGTAATACGACTCACTTAAGGCCGCACCTTTGGTCTTTTATTGTCAACTTCCATTGGTTCT
TCCATTGTTTCTGTTAAATTAATGAATTTTTCATAAAATAAAGACATTATACAATATAAAAATGAAGAAT
TTATTGAAAATAAACTGCCAGAGAGAAAAAGTATGCAACACTCCCGCCGAGAGTGTTTGAAATGGTGTAC
GGTACATTTTCGTGCTAGGAGTTAGATGTGCAGGCAGCAACGAGAGGGGGAGAGATTTTTTTGGGCCTTG
TGAAATTAACGTGAGTTTTCTGGTCATCTGACTAATCATGTTGGTTTTTTGTTGGTTTATTTTGTTTTTA
TCTTTGTTTTTATCCAGATTAGGAAATTTAAATTTTATGAATTTATAATGAGGTCAAACATTCAGTCCCA
GCGTTTTTCCTGTTCTCACTGTTTAGTCGAATTTTTATTTTAGGCTTTCAACAAATGTTCTAACTGTCTT
ATTTGTGACCTCACTTTTTATATTTTTTTAATTTTTAAAAATATTAGAAGTTTCTAGGATAATTTTTTCG
ACTTTTATTCTCTCTACCGTCCGCACTCTTCTTACTTTTAAATTAAATTGTTTTTTTTTCAGTTGGGAAA
CA
Features (pLannotate 1.2.2; 20 found; start..end, strand, type, name):
     13..720     +  CDS            mTFP1: mTFP1 is a basic (constitutively fluorescent) cyan fluorescent protein published in 2006, derived from Clavularia sp.. It has low acid sensitivity.
   1218..1370    +  CDS            aex-5 (fragment): AEX5_CAEEL - Also known as kpc-3 From Caenorhabditis elegans.
   1532..1556    -  protein_bind   attB2: mutant version of attB; recombination site for the Gateway® BP reaction BP Clonase™
   2984..3004    -  protein_bind   attB3: mutant version of attB; core recombination site for the Gateway® BP reaction BP Clonase™
   3032..3228    -  terminator     TEF terminator: Ashbya gossypii TEF terminator
   3234..4049    -  CDS            KanR: aminoglycoside phosphotransferase; aph(3')-Ia; confers resistance to kanamycin in bacteria or G418 (Geneticin®) in eukaryotes
   4070..4086    -  protein_bind   lac operator: The lac repressor binds to the lac operator to inhibit transcription in E. coli. This inhibition can be relieved by adding lactose or isopropyl-β-D-thiogalactopyranoside (IPTG). lac repressor encoded by lacI
   4095..4122    -  promoter       trc promoter: strong E. coli promoter; hybrid between the trp and lac UV5 promoters
   4129..4467    -  promoter       TEF promoter: Ashbya gossypii TEF promoter
   4477..5065    +  rep_origin     ori: high-copy-number ColE1/pMB1/pBR322/pUC origin of replication
   5128..6110    -  rep_origin     2μ ori: yeast 2μ plasmid origin of replication
   6113..6142    -  protein_bind   FRT (mutant) (fragment): FRT site with a mutation in the core sequence (Azam et al., 1997) FLP recombinase from the Saccharomyces cerevisiae 2μ plasmid
   6314..6334    +  protein_bind   attB4: mutant version of attB; core recombination site for the Gateway® BP reaction BP Clonase™
   6948..6964    -  CDS            M13 gene XI (fragment): pXI; XI; phage assembly
   7442..7657    -  CDS            GSLG1_CAEEL (fragment): Experimental evidence at protein level: Swiss-Prot protein existence level 1. From Caenorhabditis elegans.
   7671..7691    +  protein_bind   attB1: mutant version of attB; core recombination site for the Gateway® BP reaction BP Clonase™
   8552..8569    -  misc_feature   P element 5' end (fragment): No description available
   8680..9522    +  CDS            unc-119: UN119_CAEEL - Experimental evidence at protein level: Swiss-Prot protein existence level 1. Myristoyl-binding protein that acts as a cargo adapter: specifically binds the myristoyl moiety of a subset of N-terminally myristoylated proteins and is required for their localization. Plays a key role in ciliary membrane localization of proteins. Required for the establishment or function of the nervous system. From Caenorhabditis elegans.
   9791..9808    -  CDS            lacZα (fragment): LacZα fragment of β-galactosidase; lacZ fragment
   9833..10432   +  promoter       eft-3 promoter: eft-3; promoter for the C. elegans elongation factor 1α gene (Mitrovich and Anderson, 2000)
