[The description below was written by a language model from this plasmid's Addgene catalogue record and pLannotate feature annotations shown in this document.]
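Description:
BSP609 is a roughly 10.4 kb C. elegans expression plasmid built on the BSP188 backbone, which also functions as an E. coli–yeast shuttle vector. It replicates in bacteria from a high-copy ColE1/pUC-type origin and in Saccharomyces cerevisiae from a 2μ origin. A single aminoglycoside phosphotransferase gene provides selection in both hosts. It sits downstream of tandem Ashbya gossypii TEF and bacterial trc promoters (with a lac operator) and is followed by the TEF terminator, so it confers kanamycin resistance in E. coli and G418 resistance in yeast. The yeast elements fit the DNA-assembly toolkit described in the associated publication, although the record lists the cloning method for this plasmid as unknown.

The payload is the cyan fluorescent protein mTFP1, originally derived from Clavularia, placed directly downstream of the promoter of eft-3, the worm elongation factor 1α gene. This promoter is generally used for strong, broad expression in worms. The 3′ regulatory region after the reporter is not annotated. An unc-119 coding sequence lies upstream of the expression cassette; this gene is commonly used as a rescue marker to identify transgenic animals in an unc-119 mutant background. Gateway-type attB1–attB4 sites and short fragments matching C. elegans genes (aex-5 and GSLG1) flank the worm cassettes. These fragments may be genomic homology sequence for targeted insertion, but the record does not say so. The two sequence records, one from the depositor and one from repository sequencing, differ by a single nucleotide in length and show the same feature order from different start points. The plasmid is intended for expressing mTFP in worms, for example as one colour in multicolour imaging.
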