Addgene plasmid #122254: BSP609
Purpose: expression vector for mTFP under EFT3 promoter
Depositing lab: Alexander Mendenhall. Depositing organization: University of Washington. Publication: A toolkit for DNA assembly, genome engineering and multicolor imaging for C. elegans. Sands B, Burnaevskiy N, Yun SR, Crane MM, Kaeberlein M, Mendenhall A. Transl Med Aging. 2018 Jan;2:1-10. doi: 10.1016/j.tma.2018.01.001. Epub 2018 Apr 13. PubMed 33693300.
Backbone
  Vector backbone: BSP188
  Vector type: Worm Expression
  Selectable markers: G418 in yeast
Growth in bacteria
  Bacterial resistance: Kanamycin, 50 μg/mL
  Growth temperature: 37°C
  Growth strain: DH5alpha
  Copy number: Unknown
Gene/Insert
  Gene/Insert name: mTFP
  Species: C. elegans (nematode)
  Promoter: EFT3
  Cloning method: Unknown
  Sequencing primers: 5′ CGTAATACGACTCACTtaAGGC
Terms and licenses: Academic/Nonprofit Terms; Industry Terms: Not Available to Industry
How to cite: BSP609 was a gift from Alexander Mendenhall (Addgene plasmid # 122254 ; http://n2t.net/addgene:122254 ; RRID:Addgene_122254)
